>Addgene plasmid #180607 | pJJGL003 | addgene full sequence | sequence record 359722 | Addgene NGS Result
AGCCCAGCGCGTCGGCCGCCATGCCGGCGATAATGGCCTGCTTCTCGCCGAAACGTTTGGTGGCGGGACC
AGTGACGAAGGCTTGAGCGAGGGCGTGCAAGATTCCGAATACCGCAAGCGACAGGCCGATCATCGTCGCG
CTCCAGCGAAAGCGGTCCTCGCCGAAAATGACCCAGAGCGCTGCCGGCACCTGTCCTACGAGTTGCATGA
TAAAGAAGACAGTCATAAGTGCGGCGACGATAGTCATGCCCCGCGCCCACCGGAAGGAGCTGACTGGGTT
GAAGGCTCTCAAGGGCATCGGTCGACGCTCTCCCTTATGCGACTCCTGCATTAGGAAGCAGCCCAGTAGT
AGGTTGAGGCCGTTGAGCACCGCCGCCGCAAGGAATGGTGCATGCAAGGAGATGGCGCCCAACAGTCCCC
CGGCCACGGGGCCTGCCACCATACCCACGCCGAAACAAGCGCTCATGAGCCCGAAGTGGCGAGCCCGATC
TTCCCCATCGGTGATGTCGGCGATATAGGCGCCAGCAACCGCACCTGTGGCGCCGGTGATGCCGGCCACG
ATGCGTCCGGCGTAGAGGATCGAGATCTCGATCCCGCGAAATTAATACGACTCACTATAGGGAGACCACA
ACGGTTTCCCTCTAGTGCCGGCTCCGGAGAGCTCTTTAATTAAGCGGCCGCCCTGCAGGACTCGAGTTCT
AGAAATAATTTTGTTTAACTTTAAGAAGGAGATATACATATGAAATCTTCTCACCATCACCATCACCATC
ACCATCACCATGGTTCTTCTATGAAAATCGAAGAAGGTAAACTGGTAATCTGGATTAACGGCGATAAAGG
CTATAACGGTCTCGCTGAAGTCGGTAAGAAATTCGAGAAAGATACCGGAATTAAAGTCACCGTTGAGCAT
CCGGATAAACTGGAAGAGAAATTCCCACAGGTTGCGGCAACTGGCGATGGCCCTGACATTATCTTCTGGG
CACACGACCGCTTTGGTGGCTACGCTCAATCTGGCCTGTTGGCTGAAATCACCCCGGACAAAGCGTTCCA
GGACAAGCTGTATCCGTTTACCTGGGATGCCGTACGTTACAACGGCAAGCTGATTGCTTACCCGATCGCT
GTTGAAGCGTTATCGCTGATTTATAACAAAGATCTGCTGCCGAACCCGCCAAAAACCTGGGAAGAGATCC
CGGCGCTGGATAAAGAACTGAAAGCGAAAGGTAAGAGCGCGCTGATGTTCAACCTGCAAGAACCGTACTT
CACCTGGCCGCTGATTGCTGCTGACGGGGGTTATGCGTTCAAGTATGAAAACGGCAAGTACGACATTAAA
GACGTGGGCGTGGATAACGCTGGCGCGAAAGCGGGTCTGACCTTCCTGGTTGACCTGATTAAAAACAAAC
ACATGAATGCAGACACCGATTACTCCATCGCAGAAGCTGCCTTTAATAAAGGCGAAACAGCGATGACCAT
CAACGGCCCGTGGGCATGGTCCAACATCGACACCAGCAAAGTGAATTATGGTGTAACGGTACTGCCGACC
TTCAAGGGTCAACCATCCAAACCGTTCGTTGGCGTGCTGAGCGCAGGTATTAACGCCGCCAGTCCGAACA
AAGAGCTGGCAAAAGAGTTCCTCGAAAACTATCTGCTGACTGATGAAGGTCTGGAAGCGGTTAATAAAGA
CAAACCGCTGGGTGCCGTAGCGCTGAAGTCTTACGAGGAAGAGTTGGCGAAAGATCCACGTATTGCCGCC
ACTATGGAAAACGCCCAGAAAGGTGAAATCATGCCGAACATCCCGCAGATGTCCGCTTTCTGGTATGCCG
TGCGTACTGCGGTGATCAACGCCGCCAGCGGTCGTCAGACTGTCGATGAAGCCCTGAAAGACGCGCAGAC
TAATTCGAGCTCGAACAACAACAACAATAACAATAACAACAACCTCGGGATCGAGGAAAACCTGTACTTC
CAATCCAATGCAATGGAGAAGCGTATTAACAAGATTCGTAAGAAGTTATCGGCTGATAATGCCACAAAAC
CTGTAAGCCGCTCAGGACCTATGAAAACGCTTTTAGTTCGTGTTATGACAGATGATCTGAAAAAACGTCT
TGAGAAGCGTCGTAAAAAGCCGGAGGTCATGCCTCAAGTCATTTCGAATAATGCCGCCAATAATTTACGT
ATGCTTCTTGATGACTATACAAAGATGAAAGAAGCAATCCTGCAAGTCTACTGGCAAGAGTTCAAAGATG
ATCATGTAGGTTTGATGTGTAAGTTTGCACAGCCCGCTAGTAAAAAGATCGACCAAAACAAGTTAAAGCC
AGAGATGGACGAGAAAGGGAATCTTACCACTGCCGGGTTCGCTTGCTCTCAATGCGGCCAACCGCTGTTC
GTATATAAGCTGGAGCAAGTTTCAGAAAAGGGTAAGGCATACACAAATTATTTCGGACGTTGCAACGTCG
CTGAGCACGAGAAGCTTATTCTTTTAGCCCAGCTGAAACCAGAGAAGGACTCTGATGAAGCGGTTACCTA
CTCCTTGGGAAAGTTCGGACAGCGCGCTCTTGACTTTTATTCCATCCACGTGACAAAGGAAAGTACACAC
CCCGTCAAACCACTGGCCCAAATTGCAGGGAACCGCTACGCGAGCGGGCCAGTGGGAAAAGCATTGTCAG
ACGCTTGTATGGGCACGATTGCTTCCTTTCTTAGTAAATACCAGGATATTATCATTGAACATCAAAAGGT
AGTTAAGGGGAACCAGAAGCGTCTGGAAAGCTTACGTGAACTTGCAGGGAAAGAGAACCTTGAGTACCCA
TCGGTCACATTGCCTCCGCAGCCGCACACAAAGGAGGGTGTCGATGCTTATAACGAGGTGATTGCACGCG
TACGCATGTGGGTAAATTTGAATCTGTGGCAGAAGTTGAAACTGTCGCGTGATGACGCCAAACCTCTTTT
ACGCCTGAAGGGCTTCCCCTCATTTCCAGTCGTAGAGCGCCGTGAAAATGAAGTAGACTGGTGGAATACT
ATCAACGAAGTAAAAAAGCTGATTGACGCGAAGCGCGACATGGGACGCGTGTTTTGGAGCGGCGTTACTG
CTGAAAAGCGCAACACCATCCTTGAAGGATACAACTATTTACCCAACGAGAACGATCATAAAAAGCGCGA
GGGCAGTTTAGAGAATCCGAAGAAGCCGGCCAAACGTCAGTTTGGCGACCTTTTATTATACCTGGAAAAG
AAATATGCGGGTGACTGGGGCAAAGTGTTCGATGAAGCCTGGGAGCGCATTGACAAGAAAATCGCTGGTC
TGACGTCGCACATTGAGCGCGAGGAAGCTCGTAACGCAGAAGACGCCCAATCCAAAGCGGTCCTGACAGA
CTGGCTGCGCGCTAAGGCGTCCTTTGTTCTTGAGCGTTTAAAAGAGATGGACGAAAAGGAATTCTATGCC
TGTGAGATTCAATTACAAAAGTGGTATGGTGACTTACGCGGGAACCCCTTTGCTGTAGAGGCTGAGAATC
GTGTAGTGGACATTTCAGGTTTCAGCATCGGATCGGATGGACATTCTATCCAATATCGTAACCTTCTTGC
ATGGAAATATTTGGAGAATGGTAAGCGCGAGTTCTATCTGCTTATGAACTACGGGAAAAAAGGACGTATT
CGCTTCACCGATGGTACAGACATTAAAAAAAGTGGCAAATGGCAAGGGTTGTTATATGGGGGTGGCAAAG
CAAAGGTTATCGATTTAACGTTTGATCCCGATGATGAGCAGCTGATTATCTTGCCTTTAGCTTTCGGAAC
CCGCCAGGGCCGTGAATTTATCTGGAACGACTTGCTTTCTCTTGAGACAGGACTTATCAAACTTGCGAAT
GGACGCGTGATCGAAAAGACTATTTACAATAAAAAGATCGGTCGCGATGAGCCGGCCCTGTTTGTCGCCT
TAACATTCGAGCGTCGCGAAGTTGTTGATCCGTCAAATATCAAGCCGGTAAACTTAATCGGGGTCGATCG
TGGTGAAAATATCCCGGCAGTAATCGCTCTTACAGACCCAGAAGGCTGCCCCTTACCCGAGTTCAAGGAC
TCATCCGGCGGTCCAACAGACATCCTTCGCATTGGCGAAGGATATAAAGAGAAACAGCGTGCAATCCAGG
CAGCAAAAGAAGTGGAACAACGTCGCGCCGGAGGCTACAGCCGCAAATTTGCGTCAAAATCGCGTAACTT
GGCAGATGATATGGTCCGCAACAGCGCCCGTGATTTGTTTTACCACGCGGTGACACATGACGCTGTTTTA
GTTTTTGAGAACTTGTCACGTGGGTTCGGACGTCAGGGAAAACGCACCTTCATGACTGAGCGCCAATACA
CAAAAATGGAAGACTGGTTGACGGCTAAACTGGCTTACGAGGGGCTTACTAGTAAAACGTATTTGTCGAA
AACTCTTGCTCAGTACACCTCTAAAACTTGTTCTAACTGCGGGTTCACGATTACCACAGCGGACTACGAT
GGCATGCTGGTACGCCTTAAAAAGACGAGCGACGGGTGGGCAACGACATTGAACAATAAAGAACTTAAGG
CCGAGGGACAAATCACCTACTATAATCGTTATAAGCGCCAGACGGTAGAAAAAGAGTTAAGCGCCGAACT
TGACCGCCTGAGCGAGGAGAGTGGGAACAACGACATTTCAAAATGGACTAAGGGGCGCCGTGACGAGGCT
TTGTTTTTGCTGAAGAAACGTTTCTCCCATCGTCCCGTACAAGAGCAGTTCGTTTGCTTAGATTGTGGCC
ATGAAGTTCATGCTGATGAACAGGCTGCTTTAAATATCGCGCGTTCCTGGTTGTTTCTTCGTTCTCAAGA
ATATAAGAAGTATCAAACCAATAAAACGACCGGAAATACTGACAAAAGGGCATTTGTTGAAACATGGCAA
TCCTTTTATAAACGCCGCCTGAAGGAGGTCTGGAAGCCGAATGCTTGATAACATTGGAAGTGGATAACGG
ATCCGCGATCGCGGCGCGCCACCTGGTGGCCGGCCGGTACCACGCGTGCGCGCTGATCCGGCTGCTAACA
AAGCCCGAAAGGAAGCTGAGTTGGCTGCTGCCACCGCTGAGCAATAACTAGCATAACCCCTTGGGGCCTC
TAAACGGGTCTTGAGGGGTTTTTTGCTGAAAGGAGGAACTATATCCGGATATCCACAGGACGGGTGTGGT
CGCCATGATCGCGTAGTCGATAGTGGCTCCAAGTAGCGAAGCGAGCAGGACTGGGCGGCGGCCAAAGCGG
TCGGACAGTGCTCCGAGAACGGGTGCGCATAGAAATTGCATCAACGCATATAGCGCTAGCAGCACGCCAT
AGTGACTGGCGATGCTGTCGGAATGGACGATATCCCGCAAGAGGCCCGGCAGTACCGGCATAACCAAGCC
TATGCCTACAGCATCCAGGGTGACGGTGCCGAGGATGACGATGAGCGCATTGTTAGATTTCATACACGGT
GCCTGACTGCGTTAGCAATTTAACTGTGATAAACTACCGCATTAAAGCTTATCGATGATAAGCTGTCAAA
CATGAGAATTCTTGAAGACGAAAGGGCCTCGTGATACGCCTATTTTTATAGGTTAATGTCATGATAATAA
TGGTTTCTTAGACGTCAGGTGGCACTTTTCGGGGAAATGTGCGCGGAACCCCTATTTGTTTATTTTTCTA
AATACATTCAAATATGTATCCGCTCATGAGACAATAACCCTGATAAATGCTTCAATAACATTGAAAAAGG
AAGAGTATGAGTATTCAACATTTCCGTGTCGCCCTTATTCCCTTTTTTGCGGCATTTTGCCTTCCTGTTT
TTGCTCACCCAGAAACGCTGGTGAAAGTAAAAGATGCTGAAGATCAGTTGGGTGCACGAGTGGGTTACAT
CGAACTGGATCTCAACAGCGGTAAGATCCTTGAGAGTTTTCGCCCCGAAGAACGTTTTCCAATGATGAGC
ACTTTTAAAGTTCTGCTATGTGGCGCGGTATTATCCCGTGTTGACGCCGGGCAAGAGCAACTCGGTCGCC
GCATACACTATTCTCAGAATGACTTGGTTGAGTACTCACCAGTCACAGAAAAGCATCTTACGGATGGCAT
GACAGTAAGAGAATTATGCAGTGCTGCCATAACCATGAGTGATAACACTGCGGCCAACTTACTTCTGACA
ACGATCGGAGGACCGAAGGAGCTAACCGCTTTTTTGCACAACATGGGGGATCATGTAACTCGCCTTGATC
GTTGGGAACCGGAGCTGAATGAAGCCATACCAAACGACGAGCGTGACACCACGATGCCTGCAGCAATGGC
AACAACGTTGCGCAAACTATTAACTGGCGAACTACTTACTCTAGCTTCCCGGCAACAATTAATAGACTGG
ATGGAGGCGGATAAAGTTGCAGGACCACTTCTGCGCTCGGCCCTTCCGGCTGGCTGGTTTATTGCTGATA
AATCTGGAGCCGGTGAGCGTGGGTCTCGCGGTATCATTGCAGCACTGGGGCCAGATGGTAAGCCCTCCCG
TATCGTAGTTATCTACACGACGGGGAGTCAGGCAACTATGGATGAACGAAATAGACAGATCGCTGAGATA
GGTGCCTCACTGATTAAGCATTGGTAACTGTCAGACCAAGTTTACTCATATATACTTTAGATTGATTTAA
AACTTCATTTTTAATTTAAAAGGATCTAGGTGAAGATCCTTTTTGATAATCTCATGACCAAAATCCCTTA
ACGTGAGTTTTCGTTCCACTGAGCGTCAGACCCCGTAGAAAAGATCAAAGGATCTTCTTGAGATCCTTTT
TTTCTGCGCGTAATCTGCTGCTTGCAAACAAAAAAACCACCGCTACCAGCGGTGGTTTGTTTGCCGGATC
AAGAGCTACCAACTCTTTTTCCGAAGGTAACTGGCTTCAGCAGAGCGCAGATACCAAATACTGTCCTTCT
AGTGTAGCCGTAGTTAGGCCACCACTTCAAGAACTCTGTAGCACCGCCTACATACCTCGCTCTGCTAATC
CTGTTACCAGTGGCTGCTGCCAGTGGCGATAAGTCGTGTCTTACCGGGTTGGACTCAAGACGATAGTTAC
CGGATAAGGCGCAGCGGTCGGGCTGAACGGGGGGTTCGTGCACACAGCCCAGCTTGGAGCGAACGACCTA
CACCGAACTGAGATACCTACAGCGTGAGCTATGAGAAAGCGCCACGCTTCCCGAAGGGAGAAAGGCGGAC
AGGTATCCGGTAAGCGGCAGGGTCGGAACAGGAGAGCGCACGAGGGAGCTTCCAGGGGGAAACGCCTGGT
ATCTTTATAGTCCTGTCGGGTTTCGCCACCTCTGACTTGAGCGTCGATTTTTGTGATGCTCGTCAGGGGG
GCGGAGCCTATGGAAAAACGCCAGCAACGCGGCCTTTTTACGGTTCCTGGCCTTTTGCTGGCCTTTTGCT
CACATGTTCTTTCCTGCGTTATCCCCTGATTCTGTGGATAACCGTATTACCGCCTTTGAGTGAGCTGATA
CCGCTCGCCGCAGCCGAACGACCGAGCGCAGCGAGTCAGTGAGCGAGGAAGCGGAAGAGCGCCTGATGCG
GTATTTTCTCCTTACGCATCTGTGCGGTATTTCACACCGCAATGGTGCACTCTCAGTACAATCTGCTCTG
ATGCCGCATAGTTAAGCCAGTATACACTCCGCTATCGCTACGTGACTGGGTCATGGCTGCGCCCCGACAC
CCGCCAACACCCGCTGACGCGCCCTGACGGGCTTGTCTGCTCCCGGCATCCGCTTACAGACAAGCTGTGA
CCGTCTCCGGGAGCTGCATGTGTCAGAGGTTTTCACCGTCATCACCGAAACGCGCGAGGCAGCTGCGGTA
AAGCTCATCAGCGTGGTCGTGAAGCGATTCACAGATGTCTGCCTGTTCATCCGCGTCCAGCTCGTTGAGT
TTCTCCAGAAGCGTTAATGTCTGGCTTCTGATAAAGCGGGCCATGTTAAGGGCGGTTTTTTCCTGTTTGG
TCACTGATGCCTCCGTGTAAGGGGGATTTCTGTTCATGGGGGTAATGATACCGATGAAACGAGAGAGGAT
GCTCACGATACGGGTTACTGATGATGAACATGCCCGGTTACTGGAACGTTGTGAGGGTAAACAACTGGCG
GTATGGATGCGGCGGGACCAGAGAAAAATCACTCAGGGTCAATGCCAGCGCTTCGTTAATACAGATGTAG
GTGTTCCACAGGGTAGCCAGCAGCATCCTGCGATGCAGATCCGGAACATAATGGTGCAGGGCGCTGACTT
CCGCGTTTCCAGACTTTACGAAACACGGAAACCGAAGACCATTCATGTTGTTGCTCAGGTCGCAGACGTT
TTGCAGCAGCAGTCGCTTCACGTTCGCTCGCGTATCGGTGATTCATTCTGCTAACCAGTAAGGCAACCCC
GCCAGCCTAGCCGGGTCCTCAACGACAGGAGCACGATCATGCGCACCCGTGGCCAGGACCCAACGCTGCC
CGAGATGCGCCGCGTGCGGCTGCTGGAGATGGCGGACGCGATGGATATGTTCTGCCAAGGGTTGGTTTGC
GCATTCACAGTTCTCCGCAAGAATTGATTGGCTCCAATTCTTGGAGTGGTGAATCCGTTAGCGAGGTGCC
GCCGGCTTCCATTCAGGTCGAGGTGGCCCGGCTCCATGCACCGCGACGCAACGCGGGGAGGCAGACAAGG
TATAGGGCGGCGCCTACAATCCATGCCAACCCGTTCCATGTGCTCGCCGAGGCGGCATAAATCGCCGTGA
CGATCAGCGGTCCAATGATCGAAGTTAGGCTGGTAAGAGCCGCGAGCGATCCTTGAAGCTGTCCCTGATG
GTCGTCATCTACCTGCCTGGACAGCATGGCCTGCAACGCGGGCATCCCGATGCCGCCGGAAGCGAGAAGA
ATCATAATGGGGAAGGCCATCCAGCCTCGCGTCGCGAACGCCAGCAAGACGT
Features (pLannotate 1.2.2; 16 found; start..end, strand, type, name):
    603..621     +  promoter       T7 promoter: promoter for bacteriophage T7 RNA polymerase
    710..732     +  RBS            RBS: efficient ribosome binding site from bacteriophage T7 gene 10 (Olins and Rangwala, 1989)
    752..781     +  CDS            10xHis: 10xHis affinity tag
    791..1891    +  CDS            MBP: maltose binding protein from E. coli; malE (mutated); This version of the gene does not encode a signal sequence, so MBP will remain in the cytosol.
   1946..1962    +  CDS            TEV site (fragment): tobacco etch virus (TEV) protease recognition and cleavage site
   5031..5080    +  CDS            SET1 (fragment): solubility-enhancement tag derived from T7 phage gene 10B
   5088..5135    +  terminator     T7 terminator: transcription terminator for bacteriophage T7 RNA polymerase
   5161..5453    -  CDS            TcR (fragment): tetracycline efflux protein; tet; confers resistance to tetracycline
   5501..5529    -  promoter       tet promoter: E. coli promoter for tetracycline efflux protein gene
   5642..5746    +  promoter       AmpR promoter: bla
   5747..6607    +  CDS            AmpR: β-lactamase; bla; confers resistance to ampicillin, carbenicillin, and related antibiotics
   6778..7366    +  rep_origin     ori: high-copy-number ColE1/pMB1/pBR322/pUC origin of replication
   7552..7691    -  misc_feature   bom: basis of mobility region from pBR322
   7793..7984    -  CDS            rop: Rop protein, which maintains plasmids at low copy number; rop
   8001..8381    +  CDS            YPB1_ECOLX: Protein predicted: Swiss-Prot protein existence level 4. From Escherichia coli.
   8623..581     -  CDS            TcR (fragment) (across the origin): tetracycline efflux protein; tet; confers resistance to tetracycline
