[The description below was written by a language model from this plasmid's Addgene catalogue record and pLannotate feature annotations shown in this document.]
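Description:
pJJGL003 is an 8.9 kb bacterial expression plasmid for recombinant production of an engineered CRISPR-CasX (Cas12e) nuclease in E. coli. The backbone is listed only as custom, but its annotated elements resemble a pBR322-derived T7 expression vector. It has a ColE1/pMB1-type origin with the bom mobilization region and the rop gene, which normally restrains copy number (the record gives copy number as unknown). It also carries a β-lactamase gene under its own promoter for ampicillin selection. Fragments of the tetracycline efflux gene and its promoter flank the expression cassette. They appear to be non-functional remnants of the parental backbone rather than a usable marker.

The expression cassette is driven by a T7 promoter followed by the phage T7 gene 10 ribosome binding site, so expression depends on a host that supplies T7 RNA polymerase. The open reading frame begins with a 10xHis affinity tag fused to a cytosolic maltose-binding protein that lacks a signal sequence, followed by a TEV protease cleavage site. The tags provide solubility and an affinity purification handle, and TEV cleavage can remove them. Downstream lies the E. coli codon-optimized DpbCasX coding sequence carrying a "Region 3" loop insertion. The feature table does not annotate this insert, but it presumably occupies the roughly 3 kb unannotated gap between the TEV site and the T7 terminator. The short "SET1" hit just before the terminator is probably a match to vector-derived phage T7 sequence rather than a deliberate tag. The construct comes from work on chimeric CasX enzymes aimed at improving genome editing activity, and it is suited to purifying this variant for study alongside other CasX proteins.
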