Addgene plasmid #180607: pJJGL003
Purpose: Plasmid expressing E. coli codon optimized His-MBP-TEV-DpbCasX+Region3 insertion
Depositing lab: Jennifer Doudna. Depositing organization: University of California, Berkeley. Publication: Chimeric CRISPR-CasX enzymes and guide RNAs for improved genome editing activity. Tsuchida CA, Zhang S, Doost MS, Zhao Y, Wang J, O'Brien E, Fang H, Li CP, Li D, Hai ZY, Chuck J, Brotzmann J, Vartoumian A, Burstein D, Chen XW, Nogales E, Doudna JA, Liu JG. Mol Cell. 2022 Mar 17;82(6):1199-1209.e6. doi: 10.1016/j.molcel.2022.02.002. Epub 2022 Feb 25. PubMed 35219382.
Backbone
  Vector backbone: Custom
  Backbone size w/o insert (bp): 4748
  Total vector size (bp): 8942
  Vector type: Bacterial Expression, CRISPR
Growth in bacteria
  Bacterial resistance: Ampicillin, 100 μg/mL
  Growth temperature: 37°C
  Growth strain: DH5alpha
  Copy number: Unknown
Gene/Insert
  Gene/Insert name: DpbCasX with R3 loop
  Promoter: T7
  Tag / fusion protein: 10x His (N terminal on insert); MBP (N terminal on insert)
  Cloning method: Gibson Cloning
  Sequencing primers: 5′ CTGCAGGACTCGAGTTCTAG
Terms and licenses: Academic/Nonprofit Terms; Industry Terms: Not Available to Industry
How to cite: pJJGL003 was a gift from Jennifer Doudna (Addgene plasmid # 180607 ; http://n2t.net/addgene:180607 ; RRID:Addgene_180607)
